Addgene plasmid #202825: lentiCRISPRv2-sgRNAs-del-CHAF1B-SVA-BFP
Purpose: Lentiviral vector modified to express two sgRNAs that delete the intronic SVA within the CHAF1B gene with EF-1apha for Cas9 and BFP expression
Depositing lab: Matthew Anderson. Depositing organization: Beth Israel Deaconess Medical Center. Publication: Hominoid SVA-lncRNA AK057321 targets human-specific SVA retrotransposons in SCN8A and CDK5RAP2 to initiate neuronal maturation. Nadler MJS, Chang W, Ozkaynak E, Huo Y, Nong Y, Boillot M, Johnson M, Moreno A, Matthew P Anderson. Commun Biol. 2023 Mar 30;6(1):347. doi: 10.1038/s42003-023-04683-8. PubMed 36997626.
Backbone
  Vector backbone: modified version of 98291
  Backbone size w/o insert (bp): 12790
  Total vector size (bp): 13651
  Modifications to backbone: This vector was modified from Addgene 98291. The hygromycin resistance gene was excised by digestion with PshAI and MluI. T2A and blue fluorescent protein (BFP) were inserted in frame after the MluI site. Two sgRNAs were then cloned in tandem, each with their U6 promoter into digested lentiCRISPRv2-BFP vector (KpnI and NheI) using NEBuilder HiFi DNA Assembly(NEB).
  Vector type: Mammalian Expression, Lentiviral
Growth in bacteria
  Bacterial resistance: Ampicillin, 100 μg/mL
  Growth temperature: 37°C
  Growth strain: NEB Stable
  Copy number: Unknown
Gene/Insert
  Gene/Insert name: two sgRNAs (each with a U6 promoter) to delete intronic SVA within CHAF1B gene
  Species: H. sapiens (human)
  Insert size (bp): 862
  Promoter: U6 - two
  Cloning method: Restriction Enzyme; 5′ cloning site KpnI (not destroyed); 3′ cloning site NheI (not destroyed)
  Sequencing primers: 5′ whole plasmid sequencing; 3′ whole plasmid sequencing
Terms and licenses: Academic/Nonprofit Terms; Industry Terms: Not Available to Industry
How to cite: lentiCRISPRv2-sgRNAs-del-CHAF1B-SVA-BFP was a gift from Matthew Anderson (Addgene plasmid # 202825 ; http://n2t.net/addgene:202825 ; RRID:Addgene_202825)
