[The description below was written by a language model from this plasmid's Addgene catalogue record and pLannotate feature annotations shown in this document.]
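Description:
lentiCRISPRv2-sgRNAs-del-CHAF1B-SVA-BFP is a 13.65 kb all-in-one lentiviral CRISPR/Cas9 vector built on a modified lentiCRISPRv2-type backbone. It is designed to excise the SVA retrotransposon that lies in an intron of the human CHAF1B gene. It is propagated in E. coli through a high-copy ColE1/pUC origin with ampicillin selection. The backbone also carries an f1 origin and an SV40/EM7-driven bleomycin/Zeocin resistance cassette that sits outside the viral genome. The transfer cassette has the usual third-generation layout. A CMV enhancer/promoter is fused to a truncated HIV-1 5' LTR, followed by the Ψ packaging signal, RRE and cPPT/CTS. A WPRE and a self-inactivating ΔU3 3' LTR lie downstream, so packaged genomes integrate without regenerating an active viral promoter.

The payload is an 862 bp insert cloned between KpnI and NheI. It consists of two tandem units, each with a human U6 Pol III promoter and an S. pyogenes guide RNA scaffold. The two guides are intended to cut on either side of the SVA so that the intervening element is deleted. Downstream, an EF-1α core promoter drives S. pyogenes Cas9. According to the record, the hygromycin resistance gene of the parent vector was removed and replaced with T2A and a blue fluorescent protein in frame; the annotation identifies this as TagBFP and shows only a short hygromycin remnant. Cas9 and BFP are therefore produced from one transcript as separate proteins, and blue fluorescence marks transduced cells in place of drug selection. The associated work concerns SVA retrotransposons in human neuronal gene regulation, and the construct serves to test the function of this particular intronic SVA by deleting it.
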