Features (pLannotate 1.2.2; 38 found; start..end, strand, type, name):
    154..175     +  promoter       SV40 promoter (fragment): SV40 enhancer and early promoter
    196..624     +  rep_origin     f1 ori (sequence partly withheld): f1 bacteriophage origin of replication; arrow indicates direction of (+) strand synthesis
    638..967     +  promoter       SV40 promoter: SV40 enhancer and early promoter
   1015..1062    +  promoter       EM7 promoter: synthetic bacterial promoter&nbsp
   1081..1455    +  CDS            BleoR: antibiotic-binding protein; Sh ble from Streptoalloteichus hindustanus; confers resistance to bleomycin, phleomycin, and Zeocin™
   1465..1590    +  CDS            ble (fragment): BLE_KLEPN - Experimental evidence at protein level: Swiss-Prot protein existence level 1. Binding protein with a strong affinity to the bleomycin family of antibiotics. Binds to CL990; an antimitotic-antibiotic compound. From Klebsiella pneumoniae.
   1585..1706    +  polyA_signal   SV40 poly(A) signal: SV40 polyadenylation signal
   1777..1799    -  protein_bind   lac operator (fragment): The lac repressor binds to the lac operator to inhibit transcription in E. coli. This inhibition can be relieved by adding lactose or isopropyl-β-D-thiogalactopyranoside (IPTG). lac repressor encoded by lacI
   1803..1833    -  promoter       lac promoter: promoter for the E. coli lac operon
   1848..1869    -  protein_bind   CAP binding site: CAP binding activates transcription in the presence of cAMP. E. coli catabolite activator protein
   1882..1974    -  CDS            lacI (fragment): lac repressor; lacI; The lac repressor binds to the lac operator to inhibit transcription in E. coli. This inhibition can be relieved by adding lactose or isopropyl-β-D-thiogalactopyranoside (IPTG).
   2157..2745    -  rep_origin     ori: high-copy-number ColE1/pMB1/pBR322/pUC origin of replication
   2916..3776    -  CDS            AmpR: β-lactamase; bla; confers resistance to ampicillin, carbenicillin, and related antibiotics
   3777..3881    -  promoter       AmpR promoter: bla
   3940..3992    -  misc_feature   bom (fragment): basis of mobility region from pBR322
   4151..4530    +  enhancer       CMV enhancer: human cytomegalovirus immediate early enhancer
   4531..4730    +  promoter       CMV promoter: human cytomegalovirus (CMV) immediate early promoter
   4748..4928    +  LTR            5' LTR (truncated): truncated 5' long terminal repeat (LTR) from HIV-1
   4975..5100    +  misc_feature   HIV-1 Ψ: packaging signal of human immunodeficiency virus type 1
   5084..5447    +  CDS            HIV-1 gag (fragment): gag protein from human immunodeficiency virus 1; gag
   5593..5826    +  misc_feature   RRE: The Rev response element (RRE) of HIV-1 allows for Rev-dependent mRNA export from the nucleus to the cytoplasm.
   6203..6303    +  CDS            Rev (fragment): human immunodeficiency virus 1 (HIV-1) Rev protein; rev; enhances nuclear export of unspliced and incompletely spliced viral mRNAs
   6353..6470    +  misc_feature   cPPT/CTS: central polypurine tract and central termination sequence of HIV-1
   6573..6813    +  promoter       U6 promoter: RNA polymerase III promoter for human U6 snRNA
   6843..6918    +  misc_RNA       gRNA scaffold: guide RNA scaffold for the Streptococcus pyogenes CRISPR/Cas9 system
   6936..6954    +  CDS            small t antigen (fragment): SV40 (simian virus 40) small t antigen
   6961..6995    +  promoter       EF-1α promoter (fragment): strong constitutive promoter for human elongation factor EF-1α
   7002..7242    +  promoter       U6 promoter: RNA polymerase III promoter for human U6 snRNA
   7272..7347    +  misc_RNA       gRNA scaffold: guide RNA scaffold for the Streptococcus pyogenes CRISPR/Cas9 system
   7386..7404    +  CDS            small t antigen (fragment): SV40 (simian virus 40) small t antigen
   7430..7641    +  promoter       EF-1α core promoter: core promoter for human elongation factor EF-1α
   7666..11769   +  CDS            Cas9: Cas9 (Csn1) endonuclease from the Streptococcus pyogenes Type II CRISPR/Cas system generates RNA-guided double strand breaks in DNA
  11907..11937   +  CDS            HygR (fragment): aminoglycoside phosphotransferase from E. coli; aph(4)-Ia; confers resistance to hygromycin
  11938..12636   +  CDS            TagBFP: monomeric blue fluorescent protein mammalian codon-optimized
  12652..13240   +  misc_feature   WPRE: woodchuck hepatitis virus posttranscriptional regulatory element
  13291..13310   +  misc_feature   cPPT/CTS (fragment): central polypurine tract and central termination sequence of HIV-1
  13312..13545   +  LTR            3' LTR (ΔU3): self-inactivating 3' long terminal repeat (LTR) from HIV-1
  13577..150     +  polyA_signal   bGH poly(A) signal (across the origin): bovine growth hormone polyadenylation signal
>Addgene plasmid #202825 | lentiCRISPRv2-sgRNAs-del-CHAF1B-SVA-BFP | addgene full sequence | sequence record 399645 | Addgene NGS Result
CCACTGTCCTTTCCTAATAAAATGAGGAAATTGCATCGCATTGTCTGAGTAGGTGTCATTCTATTCTGGG
GGGTGGGGTGGGGCAGGACAGCAAGGGGGAGGATTGGGAAGACAATAGCAGGCATGCTGGGGATGCGGTG
GGCTCTATGGCTTCTGAGGCGGAAAGAACCAGCTGGGGCTCTAGGGGGTATCCCC
[124 nt withheld, positions 196-319]
C
[91 nt withheld, positions 321-411]
A
[49 nt withheld, positions 413-461]
CCTTTGACGTTGGAGTCCACGTTCTTT
[37 nt withheld, positions 489-525]
ACCCTATCTCGGTCTATTCTTTTGATTTATAAGGGATTTTGCCGATTTCGGCCTATTGGTTAAAAAATGA
GCTGATTTAACAAAAATTTAACGCGAATTAATTCTGTGGAATGTGTGTCAGTTAGGGTGTGGAAAGTCCC
CAGGCTCCCCAGCAGGCAGAAGTATGCAAAGCATGCATCTCAATTAGTCAGCAACCAGGTGTGGAAAGTC
CCCAGGCTCCCCAGCAGGCAGAAGTATGCAAAGCATGCATCTCAATTAGTCAGCAACCATAGTCCCGCCC
CTAACTCCGCCCATCCCGCCCCTAACTCCGCCCAGTTCCGCCCATTCTCCGCCCCATGGCTGACTAATTT
TTTTTATTTATGCAGAGGCCGAGGCCGCCTCTGCCTCTGAGCTATTCCAGAAGTAGTGAGGAGGCTTTTT
TGGAGGCCTAGGCTTTTGCAAAAAGCTCCCGGGAGCTTGTATATCCATTTTCGGATCTGATCAGCACGTG
TTGACAATTAATCATCGGCATAGTATATCGGCATAGTATAATACGACAAGGTGAGGAACTAAACCATGGC
CAAGTTGACCAGTGCCGTTCCGGTGCTCACCGCGCGCGACGTCGCCGGAGCGGTCGAGTTCTGGACCGAC
CGGCTCGGGTTCTCCCGGGACTTCGTGGAGGACGACTTCGCCGGTGTGGTCCGGGACGACGTGACCCTGT
TCATCAGCGCGGTCCAGGACCAGGTGGTGCCGGACAACACCCTGGCCTGGGTGTGGGTGCGCGGCCTGGA
CGAGCTGTACGCCGAGTGGTCGGAGGTCGTGTCCACGAACTTCCGGGACGCCTCCGGGCCGGCCATGACC
GAGATCGGCGAGCAGCCGTGGGGGCGGGAGTTCGCCCTGCGCGACCCGGCCGGCAACTGCGTGCACTTCG
TGGCCGAGGAGCAGGACTGACACGTGCTACGAGATTTCGATTCCACCGCCGCCTTCTATGAAAGGTTGGG
CTTCGGAATCGTTTTCCGGGACGCCGGCTGGATGATCCTCCAGCGCGGGGATCTCATGCTGGAGTTCTTC
GCCCACCCCAACTTGTTTATTGCAGCTTATAATGGTTACAAATAAAGCAATAGCATCACAAATTTCACAA
ATAAAGCATTTTTTTCACTGCATTCTAGTTGTGGTTTGTCCAAACTCATCAATGTATCTTATCATGTCTG
TATACCGTCGACCTCTAGCTAGAGCTTGGCGTAATCATGGTCATAGCTGTTTCCTGTGTGAAATTGTTAT
CCGCTCACAATTCCACACAACATACGAGCCGGAAGCATAAAGTGTAAAGCCTGGGGTGCCTAATGAGTGA
GCTAACTCACATTAATTGCGTTGCGCTCACTGCCCGCTTTCCAGTCGGGAAACCTGTCGTGCCAGCTGCA
TTAATGAATCGGCCAACGCGCGGGGAGAGGCGGTTTGCGTATTGGGCGCTCTTCCGCTTCCTCGCTCACT
GACTCGCTGCGCTCGGTCGTTCGGCTGCGGCGAGCGGTATCAGCTCACTCAAAGGCGGTAATACGGTTAT
CCACAGAATCAGGGGATAACGCAGGAAAGAACATGTGAGCAAAAGGCCAGCAAAAGGCCAGGAACCGTAA
AAAGGCCGCGTTGCTGGCGTTTTTCCATAGGCTCCGCCCCCCTGACGAGCATCACAAAAATCGACGCTCA
AGTCAGAGGTGGCGAAACCCGACAGGACTATAAAGATACCAGGCGTTTCCCCCTGGAAGCTCCCTCGTGC
GCTCTCCTGTTCCGACCCTGCCGCTTACCGGATACCTGTCCGCCTTTCTCCCTTCGGGAAGCGTGGCGCT
TTCTCATAGCTCACGCTGTAGGTATCTCAGTTCGGTGTAGGTCGTTCGCTCCAAGCTGGGCTGTGTGCAC
GAACCCCCCGTTCAGCCCGACCGCTGCGCCTTATCCGGTAACTATCGTCTTGAGTCCAACCCGGTAAGAC
ACGACTTATCGCCACTGGCAGCAGCCACTGGTAACAGGATTAGCAGAGCGAGGTATGTAGGCGGTGCTAC
AGAGTTCTTGAAGTGGTGGCCTAACTACGGCTACACTAGAAGAACAGTATTTGGTATCTGCGCTCTGCTG
AAGCCAGTTACCTTCGGAAAAAGAGTTGGTAGCTCTTGATCCGGCAAACAAACCACCGCTGGTAGCGGTG
GTTTTTTTGTTTGCAAGCAGCAGATTACGCGCAGAAAAAAAGGATCTCAAGAAGATCCTTTGATCTTTTC
TACGGGGTCTGACGCTCAGTGGAACGAAAACTCACGTTAAGGGATTTTGGTCATGAGATTATCAAAAAGG
ATCTTCACCTAGATCCTTTTAAATTAAAAATGAAGTTTTAAATCAATCTAAAGTATATATGAGTAAACTT
GGTCTGACAGTTACCAATGCTTAATCAGTGAGGCACCTATCTCAGCGATCTGTCTATTTCGTTCATCCAT
AGTTGCCTGACTCCCCGTCGTGTAGATAACTACGATACGGGAGGGCTTACCATCTGGCCCCAGTGCTGCA
ATGATACCGCGAGACCCACGCTCACCGGCTCCAGATTTATCAGCAATAAACCAGCCAGCCGGAAGGGCCG
AGCGCAGAAGTGGTCCTGCAACTTTATCCGCCTCCATCCAGTCTATTAATTGTTGCCGGGAAGCTAGAGT
AAGTAGTTCGCCAGTTAATAGTTTGCGCAACGTTGTTGCCATTGCTACAGGCATCGTGGTGTCACGCTCG
TCGTTTGGTATGGCTTCATTCAGCTCCGGTTCCCAACGATCAAGGCGAGTTACATGATCCCCCATGTTGT
GCAAAAAAGCGGTTAGCTCCTTCGGTCCTCCGATCGTTGTCAGAAGTAAGTTGGCCGCAGTGTTATCACT
CATGGTTATGGCAGCACTGCATAATTCTCTTACTGTCATGCCATCCGTAAGATGCTTTTCTGTGACTGGT
GAGTACTCAACCAAGTCATTCTGAGAATAGTGTATGCGGCGACCGAGTTGCTCTTGCCCGGCGTCAATAC
GGGATAATACCGCGCCACATAGCAGAACTTTAAAAGTGCTCATCATTGGAAAACGTTCTTCGGGGCGAAA
ACTCTCAAGGATCTTACCGCTGTTGAGATCCAGTTCGATGTAACCCACTCGTGCACCCAACTGATCTTCA
GCATCTTTTACTTTCACCAGCGTTTCTGGGTGAGCAAAAACAGGAAGGCAAAATGCCGCAAAAAAGGGAA
TAAGGGCGACACGGAAATGTTGAATACTCATACTCTTCCTTTTTCAATATTATTGAAGCATTTATCAGGG
TTATTGTCTCATGAGCGGATACATATTTGAATGTATTTAGAAAAATAAACAAATAGGGGTTCCGCGCACA
TTTCCCCGAAAAGTGCCACCTGACGTCGACGGATCGGGAGATCTCCCGATCCCCTATGGTGCACTCTCAG
TACAATCTGCTCTGATGCCGCATAGTTAAGCCAGTATCTGCTCCCTGCTTGTGTGTTGGAGGTCGCTGAG
TAGTGCGCGAGCAAAATTTAAGCTACAACAAGGCAAGGCTTGACCGACAATTGCATGAAGAATCTGCTTA
GGGTTAGGCGTTTTGCGCTGCTTCGCGATGTACGGGCCAGATATACGCGCGCGTTGACATTGATTATTGA
CTAGTTATTAATAGTAATCAATTACGGGGTCATTAGTTCATAGCCCATATATGGAGTTCCGCGTTACATA
ACTTACGGTAAATGGCCCGCCTGGCTGACCGCCCAACGACCCCCGCCCATTGACGTCAATAATGACGTAT
GTTCCCATAGTAACGCCAATAGGGACTTTCCATTGACGTCAATGGGTGGAGTATTTACGGTAAACTGCCC
ACTTGGCAGTACATCAAGTGTATCATATGCCAAGTACGCCCCCTATTGACGTCAATGACGGTAAATGGCC
CGCCTGGCATTATGCCCAGTACATGACCTTATGGGACTTTCCTACTTGGCAGTACATCTACGTATTAGTC
ATCGCTATTACCATGGTGATGCGGTTTTGGCAGTACATCAATGGGCGTGGATAGCGGTTTGACTCACGGG
GATTTCCAAGTCTCCACCCCATTGACGTCAATGGGAGTTTGTTTTGGCACCAAAATCAACGGGACTTTCC
AAAATGTCGTAACAACTCCGCCCCATTGACGCAAATGGGCGGTAGGCGTGTACGGTGGGAGGTCTATATA
AGCAGCGCGTTTTGCCTGTACTGGGTCTCTCTGGTTAGACCAGATCTGAGCCTGGGAGCTCTCTGGCTAA
CTAGGGAACCCACTGCTTAAGCCTCAATAAAGCTTGCCTTGAGTGCTTCAAGTAGTGTGTGCCCGTCTGT
TGTGTGACTCTGGTAACTAGAGATCCCTCAGACCCTTTTAGTCAGTGTGGAAAATCTCTAGCAGTGGCGC
CCGAACAGGGACTTGAAAGCGAAAGGGAAACCAGAGGAGCTCTCTCGACGCAGGACTCGGCTTGCTGAAG
CGCGCACGGCAAGAGGCGAGGGGCGGCGACTGGTGAGTACGCCAAAAATTTTGACTAGCGGAGGCTAGAA
GGAGAGAGATGGGTGCGAGAGCGTCAGTATTAAGCGGGGGAGAATTAGATCGCGATGGGAAAAAATTCGG
TTAAGGCCAGGGGGAAAGAAAAAATATAAATTAAAACATATAGTATGGGCAAGCAGGGAGCTAGAACGAT
TCGCAGTTAATCCTGGCCTGTTAGAAACATCAGAAGGCTGTAGACAAATACTGGGACAGCTACAACCATC
CCTTCAGACAGGATCAGAAGAACTTAGATCATTATATAATACAGTAGCAACCCTCTATTGTGTGCATCAA
AGGATAGAGATAAAAGACACCAAGGAAGCTTTAGACAAGATAGAGGAAGAGCAAAACAAAAGTAAGACCA
CCGCACAGCAAGCGGCCGCTGATCTTCAGACCTGGAGGAGGAGATATGAGGGACAATTGGAGAAGTGAAT
TATATAAATATAAAGTAGTAAAAATTGAACCATTAGGAGTAGCACCCACCAAGGCAAAGAGAAGAGTGGT
GCAGAGAGAAAAAAGAGCAGTGGGAATAGGAGCTTTGTTCCTTGGGTTCTTGGGAGCAGCAGGAAGCACT
ATGGGCGCAGCGTCAATGACGCTGACGGTACAGGCCAGACAATTATTGTCTGGTATAGTGCAGCAGCAGA
ACAATTTGCTGAGGGCTATTGAGGCGCAACAGCATCTGTTGCAACTCACAGTCTGGGGCATCAAGCAGCT
CCAGGCAAGAATCCTGGCTGTGGAAAGATACCTAAAGGATCAACAGCTCCTGGGGATTTGGGGTTGCTCT
GGAAAACTCATTTGCACCACTGCTGTGCCTTGGAATGCTAGTTGGAGTAATAAATCTCTGGAACAGATTT
GGAATCACACGACCTGGATGGAGTGGGACAGAGAAATTAACAATTACACAAGCTTAATACACTCCTTAAT
TGAAGAATCGCAAAACCAGCAAGAAAAGAATGAACAAGAATTATTGGAATTAGATAAATGGGCAAGTTTG
TGGAATTGGTTTAACATAACAAATTGGCTGTGGTATATAAAATTATTCATAATGATAGTAGGAGGCTTGG
TAGGTTTAAGAATAGTTTTTGCTGTACTTTCTATAGTGAATAGAGTTAGGCAGGGATATTCACCATTATC
GTTTCAGACCCACCTCCCAACCCCGAGGGGACCCGACAGGCCCGAAGGAATAGAAGAAGAAGGTGGAGAG
AGAGACAGAGACAGATCCATTCGATTAGTGAACGGATCGGCACTGCGTGCGCCAATTCTGCAGACAAATG
GCAGTATTCATCCACAATTTTAAAAGAAAAGGGGGGATTGGGGGGTACAGTGCAGGGGAAAGAATAGTAG
ACATAATAGCAACAGACATACAAACTAAAGAATTACAAAAACAAATTACAAAAATTCAAAATTTTCGGGT
TTATTACAGGGACAGCAGAGATCCAGTTTGGTTAATTAAGGTACCTTCGGGTTTATTACAGGGACAGCAG
AGATCCAGTTTGGTTAATTAAGGTACCGAGGGCCTATTTCCCATGATTCCTTCATATTTGCATATACGAT
ACAAGGCTGTTAGAGAGATAATTAGAATTAATTTGACTGTAAACACAAAGATATTAGTACAAAATACGTG
ACGTAGAAAGTAATAATTTCTTGGGTAGTTTGCAGTTTTAAAATTATGTTTTAAAATGGACTATCATATG
CTTACCGTAACTTGAAAGTATTTCGATTTCTTGGCTTTATATATCTTGTGGAAAGGACGAAACACCGGTA
AACAGAGATCACTGCCAGTTTTAGAGCTAGAAATAGCAAGTTAAAATAAGGCTAGTCCGTTATCAACTTG
AAAAAGTGGCACCGAGTCGGTGCTTTTTTGAATTCGCTAGCTAGGTCTTGAAAGGAGTGGGAATTGGCTC
CGGTGCCCGTCAGTGGGCAGAGCGCACATCCTCGAGGAGGGCCTATTTCCCATGATTCCTTCATATTTGC
ATATACGATACAAGGCTGTTAGAGAGATAATTAGAATTAATTTGACTGTAAACACAAAGATATTAGTACA
AAATACGTGACGTAGAAAGTAATAATTTCTTGGGTAGTTTGCAGTTTTAAAATTATGTTTTAAAATGGAC
TATCATATGCTTACCGTAACTTGAAAGTATTTCGATTTCTTGGCTTTATATATCTTGTGGAAAGGACGAA
ACACCGCTTCTAAATTAGACCAGCCTGTTTTAGAGCTAGAAATAGCAAGTTAAAATAAGGCTAGTCCGTT
ATCAACTTGAAAAAGTGGCACCGAGTCGGTGCTTTTTTGAATTCGCTAGCTAGGTCTTGAAAGGAGCTAG
CTAGGTCTTGAAAGGAGTGGGAATTGGCTCCGGTGCCCGTCAGTGGGCAGAGCGCACATCGCCCACAGTC
CCCGAGAAGTTGGGGGGAGGGGTCGGCAATTGATCCGGTGCCTAGAGAAGGTGGCGCGGGGTAAACTGGG
AAAGTGATGTCGTGTACTGGCTCCGCCTTTTTCCCGAGGGTGGGGGAGAACCGTATATAAGTGCAGTAGT
CGCCGTGAACGTTCTTTTTCGCAACGGGTTTGCCGCCAGAACACAGGACCGGTTCTAGAGCGCTGCCACC
ATGGACAAGAAGTACAGCATCGGCCTGGACATCGGCACCAACTCTGTGGGCTGGGCCGTGATCACCGACG
AGTACAAGGTGCCCAGCAAGAAATTCAAGGTGCTGGGCAACACCGACCGGCACAGCATCAAGAAGAACCT
GATCGGAGCCCTGCTGTTCGACAGCGGCGAAACAGCCGAGGCCACCCGGCTGAAGAGAACCGCCAGAAGA
AGATACACCAGACGGAAGAACCGGATCTGCTATCTGCAAGAGATCTTCAGCAACGAGATGGCCAAGGTGG
ACGACAGCTTCTTCCACAGACTGGAAGAGTCCTTCCTGGTGGAAGAGGATAAGAAGCACGAGCGGCACCC
CATCTTCGGCAACATCGTGGACGAGGTGGCCTACCACGAGAAGTACCCCACCATCTACCACCTGAGAAAG
AAACTGGTGGACAGCACCGACAAGGCCGACCTGCGGCTGATCTATCTGGCCCTGGCCCACATGATCAAGT
TCCGGGGCCACTTCCTGATCGAGGGCGACCTGAACCCCGACAACAGCGACGTGGACAAGCTGTTCATCCA
GCTGGTGCAGACCTACAACCAGCTGTTCGAGGAAAACCCCATCAACGCCAGCGGCGTGGACGCCAAGGCC
ATCCTGTCTGCCAGACTGAGCAAGAGCAGACGGCTGGAAAATCTGATCGCCCAGCTGCCCGGCGAGAAGA
AGAATGGCCTGTTCGGAAACCTGATTGCCCTGAGCCTGGGCCTGACCCCCAACTTCAAGAGCAACTTCGA
CCTGGCCGAGGATGCCAAACTGCAGCTGAGCAAGGACACCTACGACGACGACCTGGACAACCTGCTGGCC
CAGATCGGCGACCAGTACGCCGACCTGTTTCTGGCCGCCAAGAACCTGTCCGACGCCATCCTGCTGAGCG
ACATCCTGAGAGTGAACACCGAGATCACCAAGGCCCCCCTGAGCGCCTCTATGATCAAGAGATACGACGA
GCACCACCAGGACCTGACCCTGCTGAAAGCTCTCGTGCGGCAGCAGCTGCCTGAGAAGTACAAAGAGATT
TTCTTCGACCAGAGCAAGAACGGCTACGCCGGCTACATTGACGGCGGAGCCAGCCAGGAAGAGTTCTACA
AGTTCATCAAGCCCATCCTGGAAAAGATGGACGGCACCGAGGAACTGCTCGTGAAGCTGAACAGAGAGGA
CCTGCTGCGGAAGCAGCGGACCTTCGACAACGGCAGCATCCCCCACCAGATCCACCTGGGAGAGCTGCAC
GCCATTCTGCGGCGGCAGGAAGATTTTTACCCATTCCTGAAGGACAACCGGGAAAAGATCGAGAAGATCC
TGACCTTCCGCATCCCCTACTACGTGGGCCCTCTGGCCAGGGGAAACAGCAGATTCGCCTGGATGACCAG
AAAGAGCGAGGAAACCATCACCCCCTGGAACTTCGAGGAAGTGGTGGACAAGGGCGCTTCCGCCCAGAGC
TTCATCGAGCGGATGACCAACTTCGATAAGAACCTGCCCAACGAGAAGGTGCTGCCCAAGCACAGCCTGC
TGTACGAGTACTTCACCGTGTATAACGAGCTGACCAAAGTGAAATACGTGACCGAGGGAATGAGAAAGCC
CGCCTTCCTGAGCGGCGAGCAGAAAAAGGCCATCGTGGACCTGCTGTTCAAGACCAACCGGAAAGTGACC
GTGAAGCAGCTGAAAGAGGACTACTTCAAGAAAATCGAGTGCTTCGACTCCGTGGAAATCTCCGGCGTGG
AAGATCGGTTCAACGCCTCCCTGGGCACATACCACGATCTGCTGAAAATTATCAAGGACAAGGACTTCCT
GGACAATGAGGAAAACGAGGACATTCTGGAAGATATCGTGCTGACCCTGACACTGTTTGAGGACAGAGAG
ATGATCGAGGAACGGCTGAAAACCTATGCCCACCTGTTCGACGACAAAGTGATGAAGCAGCTGAAGCGGC
GGAGATACACCGGCTGGGGCAGGCTGAGCCGGAAGCTGATCAACGGCATCCGGGACAAGCAGTCCGGCAA
GACAATCCTGGATTTCCTGAAGTCCGACGGCTTCGCCAACAGAAACTTCATGCAGCTGATCCACGACGAC
AGCCTGACCTTTAAAGAGGACATCCAGAAAGCCCAGGTGTCCGGCCAGGGCGATAGCCTGCACGAGCACA
TTGCCAATCTGGCCGGCAGCCCCGCCATTAAGAAGGGCATCCTGCAGACAGTGAAGGTGGTGGACGAGCT
CGTGAAAGTGATGGGCCGGCACAAGCCCGAGAACATCGTGATCGAAATGGCCAGAGAGAACCAGACCACC
CAGAAGGGACAGAAGAACAGCCGCGAGAGAATGAAGCGGATCGAAGAGGGCATCAAAGAGCTGGGCAGCC
AGATCCTGAAAGAACACCCCGTGGAAAACACCCAGCTGCAGAACGAGAAGCTGTACCTGTACTACCTGCA
GAATGGGCGGGATATGTACGTGGACCAGGAACTGGACATCAACCGGCTGTCCGACTACGATGTGGACCAT
ATCGTGCCTCAGAGCTTTCTGAAGGACGACTCCATCGACAACAAGGTGCTGACCAGAAGCGACAAGAACC
GGGGCAAGAGCGACAACGTGCCCTCCGAAGAGGTCGTGAAGAAGATGAAGAACTACTGGCGGCAGCTGCT
GAACGCCAAGCTGATTACCCAGAGAAAGTTCGACAATCTGACCAAGGCCGAGAGAGGCGGCCTGAGCGAA
CTGGATAAGGCCGGCTTCATCAAGAGACAGCTGGTGGAAACCCGGCAGATCACAAAGCACGTGGCACAGA
TCCTGGACTCCCGGATGAACACTAAGTACGACGAGAATGACAAGCTGATCCGGGAAGTGAAAGTGATCAC
CCTGAAGTCCAAGCTGGTGTCCGATTTCCGGAAGGATTTCCAGTTTTACAAAGTGCGCGAGATCAACAAC
TACCACCACGCCCACGACGCCTACCTGAACGCCGTCGTGGGAACCGCCCTGATCAAAAAGTACCCTAAGC
TGGAAAGCGAGTTCGTGTACGGCGACTACAAGGTGTACGACGTGCGGAAGATGATCGCCAAGAGCGAGCA
GGAAATCGGCAAGGCTACCGCCAAGTACTTCTTCTACAGCAACATCATGAACTTTTTCAAGACCGAGATT
ACCCTGGCCAACGGCGAGATCCGGAAGCGGCCTCTGATCGAGACAAACGGCGAAACCGGGGAGATCGTGT
GGGATAAGGGCCGGGATTTTGCCACCGTGCGGAAAGTGCTGAGCATGCCCCAAGTGAATATCGTGAAAAA
GACCGAGGTGCAGACAGGCGGCTTCAGCAAAGAGTCTATCCTGCCCAAGAGGAACAGCGATAAGCTGATC
GCCAGAAAGAAGGACTGGGACCCTAAGAAGTACGGCGGCTTCGACAGCCCCACCGTGGCCTATTCTGTGC
TGGTGGTGGCCAAAGTGGAAAAGGGCAAGTCCAAGAAACTGAAGAGTGTGAAAGAGCTGCTGGGGATCAC
CATCATGGAAAGAAGCAGCTTCGAGAAGAATCCCATCGACTTTCTGGAAGCCAAGGGCTACAAAGAAGTG
AAAAAGGACCTGATCATCAAGCTGCCTAAGTACTCCCTGTTCGAGCTGGAAAACGGCCGGAAGAGAATGC
TGGCCTCTGCCGGCGAACTGCAGAAGGGAAACGAACTGGCCCTGCCCTCCAAATATGTGAACTTCCTGTA
CCTGGCCAGCCACTATGAGAAGCTGAAGGGCTCCCCCGAGGATAATGAGCAGAAACAGCTGTTTGTGGAA
CAGCACAAGCACTACCTGGACGAGATCATCGAGCAGATCAGCGAGTTCTCCAAGAGAGTGATCCTGGCCG
ACGCTAATCTGGACAAAGTGCTGTCCGCCTACAACAAGCACCGGGATAAGCCCATCAGAGAGCAGGCCGA
GAATATCATCCACCTGTTTACCCTGACCAATCTGGGAGCCCCTGCCGCCTTCAAGTACTTTGACACCACC
ATCGACCGGAAGAGGTACACCAGCACCAAAGAGGTGCTGGACGCCACCCTGATCCACCAGAGCATCACCG
GCCTGTACGAGACACGGATCGACCTGTCTCAGCTGGGAGGCGACAAGCGACCTGCCGCCACAAAGAAGGC
TGGACAGGCTAAGAAGAAGAAAGATTACAAAGACGATGACGATAAGGGATCCGGCGCAACAAACTTCTCT
CTGCTGAAACAAGCCGGAGATGTCGAAGAGAATCCTGGACCGAAAAAGCCTGAACTCACCGCGACGTCTG
TCAGCGAGCTGATTAAGGAGAACATGCACATGAAGCTGTACATGGAGGGCACCGTGGACAACCATCACTT
CAAGTGCACATCCGAGGGCGAAGGCAAGCCCTACGAGGGCACCCAGACCATGAGAATCAAGGTGGTCGAG
GGCGGCCCTCTCCCCTTCGCCTTCGACATCCTGGCTACTAGCTTCCTCTACGGCAGCAAGACCTTCATCA
ACCACACCCAGGGCATCCCCGACTTCTTCAAGCAGTCCTTCCCTGAGGGCTTCACATGGGAGAGAGTCAC
CACATACGAAGACGGGGGCGTGCTGACCGCTACCCAGGACACCAGCCTCCAGGACGGCTGCCTCATCTAC
AACGTCAAGATCAGAGGGGTGAACTTCACATCCAACGGCCCTGTGATGCAGAAGAAAACACTCGGCTGGG
AGGCCTTCACCGAGACGCTGTACCCCGCTGACGGCGGCCTGGAAGGCAGAAACGACATGGCCCTGAAGCT
CGTGGGCGGGAGCCATCTGATCGCAAACATCAAGACCACATATAGATCCAAGAAACCCGCTAAGAACCTC
AAGATGCCTGGCGTCTACTATGTGGACTACAGACTGGAAAGAATCAAGGAGGCCAACAACGAGACCTACG
TCGAGCAGCACGAGGTGGCAGTGGCCAGATACTGCGACCTCCCTAGCAAACTGGGGCACAAGCTTAATTA
AACGCGTTAAGTCGACAATCAACCTCTGGATTACAAAATTTGTGAAAGATTGACTGGTATTCTTAACTAT
GTTGCTCCTTTTACGCTATGTGGATACGCTGCTTTAATGCCTTTGTATCATGCTATTGCTTCCCGTATGG
CTTTCATTTTCTCCTCCTTGTATAAATCCTGGTTGCTGTCTCTTTATGAGGAGTTGTGGCCCGTTGTCAG
GCAACGTGGCGTGGTGTGCACTGTGTTTGCTGACGCAACCCCCACTGGTTGGGGCATTGCCACCACCTGT
CAGCTCCTTTCCGGGACTTTCGCTTTCCCCCTCCCTATTGCCACGGCGGAACTCATCGCCGCCTGCCTTG
CCCGCTGCTGGACAGGGGCTCGGCTGTTGGGCACTGACAATTCCGTGGTGTTGTCGGGGAAATCATCGTC
CTTTCCTTGGCTGCTCGCCTGTGTTGCCACCTGGATTCTGCGCGGGACGTCCTTCTGCTACGTCCCTTCG
GCCCTCAATCCAGCGGACCTTCCTTCCCGCGGCCTGCTGCCGGCTCTGCGGCCTCTTCCGCGTCTTCGCC
TTCGCCCTCAGACGAGTCGGATCTCCCTTTGGGCCGCCTCCCCGCGTCGACTTTAAGACCAATGACTTAC
AAGGCAGCTGTAGATCTTAGCCACTTTTTAAAAGAAAAGGGGGGACTGGAAGGGCTAATTCACTCCCAAC
GAAGACAAGATCTGCTTTTTGCTTGTACTGGGTCTCTCTGGTTAGACCAGATCTGAGCCTGGGAGCTCTC
TGGCTAACTAGGGAACCCACTGCTTAAGCCTCAATAAAGCTTGCCTTGAGTGCTTCAAGTAGTGTGTGCC
CGTCTGTTGTGTGACTCTGGTAACTAGAGATCCCTCAGACCCTTTTAGTCAGTGTGGAAAATCTCTAGCA
GGGCCCGTTTAAACCCGCTGATCAGCCTCGACTGTGCCTTCTAGTTGCCAGCCATCTGTTGTTTGCCCCT
CCCCCGTGCCTTCCTTGACCCTGGAAGGTGCCACTC
